Addgene plasmid #99095: pRRG1014-LDLRR-3
Purpose: dsRNA and riboprobe synthesis for Schmidtea mediterranea LDLRR-3
Depositing lab: Phillip Newmark. Depositing organization: University of Illinois at Urbana-Champaign. Publication: A functional genomics screen in planarians reveals regulators of whole-brain regeneration. Roberts-Galbraith RH, Brubacher JL, Newmark PA. Elife. 2016 Sep 9;5. pii: e17002. doi: 10.7554/eLife.17002. PubMed 27612384.
Backbone
  Vector backbone: pJC53.2
  Backbone manufacturer: Phillip Newmark (Addgene plasmid # 26536)
  Backbone size w/o insert (bp): 3240
  Vector type: T/A Cloning Vector for dsRNA generation and the generation of sense and anti-sense probes
Growth in bacteria
  Bacterial resistance: Ampicillin and Kanamycin, 100 & 50 μg/mL
  Growth temperature: 37°C
  Growth strain: DH5alpha
  Copy number: High Copy
Gene/Insert
  Gene/Insert name: LDLRR-3 in situ probe (alt names: KY024335.1 (Genbank); dd_Smed_v6_1054_0_1)
  Species: Schmidtea mediterranea
  Insert size (bp): 3207
  Cloning method: Restriction Enzyme; 5′ cloning site Eam1105I (destroyed during cloning); 3′ cloning site Eam1105I (destroyed during cloning)
  Sequencing primers: 5′ Sp6; 3′ T3
Terms and licenses: Academic/Nonprofit Terms; Industry Terms: Not Available to Industry
Depositor comments: Cloning primers: F-GATGTTTAGACCATAGTATATG, R-GAATTGAAGATAAAATAAATTG
How to cite: pRRG1014-LDLRR-3 was a gift from Phillip Newmark (Addgene plasmid # 99095 ; http://n2t.net/addgene:99095 ; RRID:Addgene_99095)
