[The description below was written by a language model from this plasmid's Addgene catalogue record and pLannotate feature annotations shown in this document.]
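Description:
pRRG1014-LDLRR-3 is a bacterial in vitro transcription template built on pJC53.2, a T/A cloning vector designed for making double-stranded RNA and sense or antisense riboprobes. It carries a fragment of the Schmidtea mediterranea (planarian) LDLRR-3 transcript, inserted at Eam1105I sites that were destroyed during cloning. The plasmid is maintained in E. coli at high copy through a ColE1/pUC-type origin and carries two selectable markers, a neo/nptII kanamycin resistance gene and the AmpR β-lactamase gene. Short remnants of an M13 origin and of the Tn5 transposase gene lie upstream of the kanamycin marker and appear to be leftover backbone sequence rather than functional parts.

The insert sits between convergent phage promoters. On one side a T7 promoter is followed by an SP6 promoter reading inward. On the other side a T3 promoter and a second T7 promoter read inward on the opposite strand, and a T7 terminator sits outside each T7 promoter. Because T7 promoters flank both ends, T7 RNA polymerase can transcribe both strands to yield complementary RNAs that anneal into dsRNA for RNA interference, with the terminators limiting read-through into the backbone. SP6 or T3 polymerase gives single-strand transcripts for in situ hybridization; the record does not state the insert's orientation, so it does not show which promoter yields the antisense probe.

The catalogue lists a 3,207 bp insert in a 3,240 bp backbone, whereas the sequenced record is 5,986 nt and the region between the SP6 and T3 promoters is roughly 2.8 kb. The stated sizes therefore do not match the sequence exactly.

The stated purpose is dsRNA and riboprobe synthesis for LDLRR-3. The construct comes from a functional genomics screen for regulators of planarian brain regeneration.
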