Features (pLannotate 1.2.2; 12 found; start..end, strand, type, name):
     22..610     +  rep_origin     ori: high-copy-number ColE1/pMB1/pBR322/pUC origin of replication
    793..840     -  terminator     T7 terminator: transcription terminator for bacteriophage T7 RNA polymerase
    854..872     +  promoter       T7 promoter: promoter for bacteriophage T7 RNA polymerase
    876..894     +  promoter       SP6 promoter: promoter for bacteriophage SP6 RNA polymerase
   3657..3675    -  promoter       T3 promoter: promoter for bacteriophage T3 RNA polymerase
   3679..3697    -  promoter       T7 promoter: promoter for bacteriophage T7 RNA polymerase
   3711..3758    +  terminator     T7 terminator: transcription terminator for bacteriophage T7 RNA polymerase
   3765..3831    +  rep_origin     M13 ori (fragment): M13 bacteriophage origin of replication; arrow indicates direction of (+) strand synthesis
   3834..4133    +  CDS            tnpA (fragment): TN5P_ECOLX - Also known as tnp. Experimental evidence at protein level: Swiss-Prot protein existence level 1. Mediates transposition of transposon Tn5 by a 'cut and paste' mechanism. First, the monomeric transposase binds the 19 bp inverted DNA repeats flanking the transposon. Then, dimerization of the DNA- bound transposase creates a synaptic DNA complex. After nicking of the first DNA strand, excision of the transposon proceeds through a series of intermediates. The transposase then mediates the insertion of the transposon at a new site by strand transfer. The activity of the wild- type tran
   4165..4956    +  CDS            neo: KKA2_KLEPN - Also known as kan, nptII. Experimental evidence at protein level: Swiss-Prot protein existence level 1. Resistance to kanamycin, neomycin, paromomycin, ribostamycin, butirosin and gentamicin B. From Klebsiella pneumoniae.
   4960..4976    +  promoter       AmpR promoter (fragment): bla
   4977..5837    +  CDS            AmpR: β-lactamase; bla; confers resistance to ampicillin, carbenicillin, and related antibiotics
>Addgene plasmid #99095 | pRRG1014-LDLRR-3 | addgene full sequence | sequence record 192132 | Addgene NGS Result
AGAAAAGATCAAAGGATCTTCTTGAGATCCTTTTTTTCTGCGCGTAATCTGCTGCTTGCAAACAAAAAAA
CCACCGCTACCAGCGGTGGTTTGTTTGCCGGATCAAGAGCTACCAACTCTTTTTCCGAAGGTAACTGGCT
TCAGCAGAGCGCAGATACCAAATACTGTTCTTCTAGTGTAGCCGTAGTTAGGCCACCACTTCAAGAACTC
TGTAGCACCGCCTACATACCTCGCTCTGCTAATCCTGTTACCAGTGGCTGCTGCCAGTGGCGATAAGTCG
TGTCTTACCGGGTTGGACTCAAGACGATAGTTACCGGATAAGGCGCAGCGGTCGGGCTGAACGGGGGGTT
CGTGCACACAGCCCAGCTTGGAGCGAACGACCTACACCGAACTGAGATACCTACAGCGTGAGCTATGAGA
AAGCGCCACGCTTCCCGAAGGGAGAAAGGCGGACAGGTATCCGGTAAGCGGCAGGGTCGGAACAGGAGAG
CGCACGAGGGAGCTTCCAGGGGGAAACGCCTGGTATCTTTATAGTCCTGTCGGGTTTCGCCACCTCTGAC
TTGAGCGTCGATTTTTGTGATGCTCGTCAGGGGGGCGGAGCCTATGGAAAAACGCCAGCAACGCGGCCTT
TTTACGGTTCCTGGCCTTTTGCTGGCCTTTTGCTCACATGTTCTTTCCTGCGTTATCCCCTGATTCTGTG
GATAACCGTATTACCGCCTTTGAGTGAGCTGATACCGCTCGCCGCAGCCGAACGACCGAGCGCAGCGAGT
CAGTGAGCGAGGAAGCACGCGTCAAAAAACCCCTCAAGACCCGTTTAGAGGCCCCAAGGGGTTATGCTAG
GCGCGCCGGATCCTAATACGACTCACTATAGGGAGATTTAGGTGACACTATAGAAGTGACCTTATGAAGT
ATCTATCGTTGTTTTTCGCTATTCTGTCGTTTCTATATGTTGTTAATGCTCAAGAAGAGGCCATATTCGT
TGAACTTGGCCATACAGTTATTCTGCAATGCAGGCCACAATCGGTGATGTCAAACGTTCCAACAACATAC
GAATGGATAGATCCTAGAAACAATCTACGGGGATCAAACGTCAATTTAACTATAACAAATTTTTCCTATG
AACATGTAGGCAGATATACGTGCAAAGCTAGCCAAATCATTGACGGTAGGCTCTCAACAACTAACAAATC
GCTCCGACTACAAGTCAAAGATAAGACTGGTCTAGGTTCGAATAATTTCCAAGTGATTGTTCCTCAAGTT
TACGAAACATTCGCAAGTGGGATAATATTTATGGCATGTAAAGAGGCATCCGGTGCGTCAGCAAATTATA
AATATGAATGGATCACTCCAAGTGGAGAAAGACAAAGTTCATCGTCGTTTTTTAAAAACCAAGTCGGTCC
GGAATTCACGGGCCAATACACTTGTAGAATGACTCGAATCTCGGATAATCAAGTGTCTGAAGGTAAAGCC
TTTGTACAAGTTAAAGCACTTCCTATCATGATTGAAAAGGTATCTGGAAACCCTGTGTTTGGTGAAACGG
TTGAACTCAAATGCCAAGTTGATAAATCAAAGACGGACAATAAAGTATTCTCGTCGTACACGTATTCTTG
GTTGGATTCGAAAAATAATATCATTTCGAATGATCAAATTTTGAGATTGAAACTCGACGACCAAACCAAG
TTTGGAACCTATACTTGTAGAATAAATACTCAGTCCATGAATCCTCCATACGTTCAGAACCAAGTAATCG
AAATCAGATTTACCGGTGATTCAAACACTGGAAGTAGATCAAGAAATGAATATTCAACCCGTTTTAGCAG
CAATCCGAAAAATGTTCGGTTCTTCGAACCGTTAGAACTCAACTGCGAAGTAACTCCACCATTGAGAGAC
GTGACCTATGAAATCTACTTCAATGACAGACTAATTTCCCAGTCGAGCAGGCACACCATTCCAAGGCTGG
ACAAAACAAATATGGGAGTTTATCAATGCGTTTCTAGAGGAAGAGATTCAAACACTAACGAGCTGATAAA
CTACAATTCTACATACGTTATTCAAGCAGAATTCAAATCTGCATCTAAAATCGAATTATCAGAACCACCG
GGACCTCAGATCTTTGTTCGAGCAGGAGATAAAAGAGAATTGCACTGTGAAATTGGTGTAAATACCGGCT
TGCAAGGTAAAAATGCCATCTGGTACTTTAAAGGTCAAGAAATAAACTCGAACGATTATGCGAGATATAA
CATTCAAGTGATTCCAAGACTCTATGTGAGCATCATGGTACTCAGAAATATTCAACAAACCAATGAAGGA
AAATACGAATGCAGGGTCCGAGGCGAAACCAAAGAGGCTTACATCATTGTAATGGCTAAAAGCAAAAATA
CAGAAGTTCCTCCAAGTCAACAAACTCGAAAAGTTGGCGATGGAATACCTGTAGAATTCCATTGTAGAGT
CGAAGGATATCAAACTAGAAATCGGGATGTTATATGGTCATTTTTGAGCAAAGAGACAGGACAAATAACT
AATATAGATTCAAGATGGAGTCGATCTGATGATTCAGCAGCCGAAGAAACGAGTTTCATTATTCTCACCC
AAGCAGAAATGAAAGATGCAGGAGTGTATATTTGTACGGAACCTCAAACCCGAGATACGGCTAGAGCCAC
TTTAATTGTTGAAAGTGACCTGAGAATCATTGTAACACCTCCAATCATCAAACTCAGATCTGGGCAAACA
GCAACATTCCAGTGCTATGTTTTAGGTGCAGGAGGAAGTCCAGACTATCCAGAATTTTTCATGGCTAATG
GCGGTCGAGCAGCGGACACTCAAAGAACAACTGTTGAAAAGTTGGAAGCAGGAAAAGTGCAACTTACCTA
TCGGGCAGTGACTACAAATGACAACGGCACCCGATTCACTCGCCGAAAAGGAAGGTCAACGGCTGAAGTT
TTAGTCTTGGTTGACCCTGTCTGCTCATCTGGATCAAGATTATGTCGAAATGGTGAATGCATAAATTCAG
CAAAATTTTGTGACGGAAAACCAGACTGTGCAGATGGATCCGATGAAGATCAAGAATTTTGCCGCCAATG
TGATCCGCTTTCAAAGCGTTGCGAAACCTATAATGGCGTCGCACCTATAAATCCAATTTATCAAGCACAC
TGGGCCTGTGATGGTGAAGACGACTGCGGCAACGGATACGATGAAGCTAAATGTTTTGGTAATGTTCTTG
AATGTGGAGGTTTGAAGTACCAATGTAATGATGGAACCAAATCCATTCCAAGAGCTTTTGTTTGCGATAA
AGACACTGACTGTGTCAATGGAGATGATGAAAGCCGATGCATCCAACCAATAATAATACAAGAATCATTA
GATTCATACAAGATCAATGCTCGAAGGGGGGAAACTGTTACCCTCACATGTCAGGTTACTGGATTTCCAT
TGCCAAAAATCATTTGGCGATTCAATTGGGGCTGTTTGACGAATGAGCGCCGAATGGTCGTCATAGAATC
ATATAGAAATTGTGGTGCCACAGTTAGCACCTTGACTATCTCAGAATTCCAACCGGGAGATGATGGCATT
TACAATTGCGAAGCTCTGTCAGGAGGAAAGAGAGCCTGGTCCAAAGATTATCAACTGTTGATGAATTTTC
GAAATTAAAAGGTCTCCCTTTAGTGAGGGTTAATTCTCCCTATAGTGAGTCGTATTAGGATCCGGCGCGC
CTAGCATAACCCCTTGGGGCCTCTAAACGGGTCTTGAGGGGTTTTTTGACGCGTCGATTTCGGCCTATTG
GTTAAAAAATGAGCTGATTTAACAAAAATTTAACGCGAATTTTAACAAAATTCAGGGCGCAAGGGCTGCT
AAAGGAAGCGGAACACGTAGAAAGCCAGTCCGCAGAAACGGTGCTGACCCCGGATGAATGTCAGCTACTG
GGCTATCTGGACAAGGGAAAACGCAAGCGCAAAGAGAAAGCAGGTAGCTTGCAGTGGGCTTACATGGCGA
TAGCTAGACTGGGCGGTTTTATGGACAGCAAGCGAACCGGAATTGCCAGCTGGGGCGCCCTCTGGTAAGG
TTGGGAAGCCCTGCAAAGTAAACTGGATGGCTTTCTTGCCGCCAATGATCTGATGGCGCAGGGGATCAAG
ATCTGATCAAGAGACAGGATGAGGATCGTTTCGCATGATTGAACAAGATGGATTGCACGCAGGTTCTCCG
GCCGCTTGGGTGGAGAGGCTATTCGGCTATGACTGGGCACAACAGACAATCGGCTGCTCTGATGCCGCCG
TGTTCCGGCTGTCAGCGCAGGGGCGCCCGGTTCTTTTTGTCAAGACCGACCTGTCCGGTGCCCTGAATGA
ACTGCAGGACGAGGCAGCGCGGCTATCGTGGCTGGCCACGACGGGCGTTCCTTGCGCAGCTGTGCTCGAC
GTTGTCACTGAAGCGGGAAGGGACTGGCTGCTATTGGGCGAAGTGCCGGGGCAGGATCTCCTGTCATCCC
ACCTTGCTCCTGCCGAGAAAGTATCCATCATGGCTGATGCAATGCGGCGGCTGCATACGCTTGATCCGGC
TACCTGCCCATTCGACCACCAAGCGAAACATCGCATCGAGCGAGCACGTACTCGGATGGAAGCCGGTCTT
GTCGATCAGGATGATCTGGACGAAGAGCATCAGGGGCTCGCGCCAGCCGAACTGTTCGCCAGGCTCAAGG
CGCGCATGCCCGACGGCGAGGATCTCGTCGTGACCCATGGCGATGCCTGCTTGCCGAATATCATGGTGGA
AAATGGCCGCTTTTCTGGATTCATCGACTGTGGCCGGCTGGGTGTGGCGGACCGCTATCAGGACATAGCG
TTGGCTACCCGTGATATTGCTGAAGAGCTTGGCGGCGAATGGGCTGACCGCTTCCTCGTGCTTTACGGTA
TCGCCGCTCCCGATTCGCAGCGCATCGCCTTCTATCGCCTTCTTGACGAGTTCTTCTGAATTGAAAAAGG
AAGAGTATGAGTATTCAACATTTCCGTGTCGCCCTTATTCCCTTTTTTGCGGCATTTTGCCTTCCTGTTT
TTGCTCACCCAGAAACGCTGGTGAAAGTAAAAGATGCTGAAGATCAGTTGGGTGCACGAGTGGGTTACAT
CGAACTGGATCTCAACAGCGGTAAGATCCTTGAGAGTTTTCGCCCCGAAGAACGTTTTCCAATGATGAGC
ACTTTTAAAGTTCTGCTATGTGGCGCGGTATTATCCCGTATTGACGCCGGGCAAGAGCAACTCGGTCGCC
GCATACACTATTCTCAGAATGACTTGGTTGAGTACTCACCAGTCACAGAAAAGCATCTTACGGATGGCAT
GACAGTAAGAGAATTATGCAGTGCTGCCATAACCATGAGTGATAACACTGCGGCCAACTTACTTCTGACA
ACGATCGGAGGACCGAAGGAGCTAACCGCTTTTTTGCACAACATGGGGGATCATGTAACTCGCCTTGATC
GTTGGGAACCGGAGCTGAATGAAGCCATACCAAACGACGAGCGTGACACCACGATGCCTGTAGCAATGGC
AACAACGTTGCGCAAACTATTAACTGGCGAACTACTTACTCTAGCTTCCCGGCAACAATTAATAGACTGG
ATGGAGGCGGATAAAGTTGCAGGACCACTTCTGCGCTCGGCCCTTCCGGCTGGCTGGTTTATTGCTGATA
AATCTGGAGCCGGTGAGCGTGGGTCTCGCGGTATCATTGCAGCACTGGGGCCAGATGGTAAGCCCTCCCG
TATCGTAGTTATCTACACGACGGGGAGCCAGGCAACTATGGATGAACGAAATAGACAGATCGCTGAGATA
GGTGCCTCACTGATTAAGCATTGGTAACTGTCAGACCAAGTTTACTCATATATACTTTAGATTGATTTAA
AACTTCATTTTTAATTTAAAAGGATCTAGGTGAAGATCCTTTTTGATAATCTCATGACCAAAATCCCTTA
ACGTGAGTTTTCGTTCCACTGAGCGTCAGACCCCGT
